>Addgene plasmid #61313 | pQF2wWB | depositor full sequence | sequence record 99643 | pQF2wWB sequence 12139 bps
CATGATGAAATAACATAAGGTGGTCCCGTCGATAGCCGAAGCTTACCGAAGTATACACTTAAATTCAGTG
CACGTTTGCTTGTTGAGAGGAAAGGTTGTGTGCGGACGAATTTTTTTTTGAAAACATTAACCCTTACGTG
CGGCCGCCAACATGCCACCCAAGCGCAAAACGCTTAACGCTGCGGCTGAGGCTAACGCTCATGCCGACGG
ACACGCCGACGGAAACGCCGACGGACACGTGGCCAATACGGCCGCGTCCTCGAATAATGCGAGGTTCGCT
GATCTCACTAACATCGATACTCCGGGTCTGGGACCCACAACTACGACCCTGCTCGTGGAACCAGCACGCT
CAAAGCGTCAACGAGTGTCCCGCGCATGCGACCAGTGCCGTGCAGCCCGAGAGAAATGCGACGGAATACA
GCCTGCGTGTTTCCCGTGCGTTTCCCAGGGAAGGTCCTGCACTTATCAGGCTTCGCCGAAAAAGAGGGGA
GTTCAAACCGGTTATATTCGTACGCTGGAGCTCGCCCTCGCCTGGATGTTTGAAAATGTCGCGCGTTCCG
AAGATGCCTTGCATAACCTCCTCGTCCGTGACGCCGGACAAGGATCAGCTCTGCTCGTTGGTAAAGATTC
GCCGGCTGCCGAGCGACTCCATGCCCGTTGGGCTACTAGCCGTGTCAATAAGAGCATTACCCGCCTCCTC
CGTCAGTTGGAGCTCCCTCCTACCGCCACGGCTACGGCCTCGATAATGCCGCACGTGATGGAGCAGCCTC
TCAGTACCAGCATTAACCCCGTCAACGACCGCTTCAACGGTATTCCCAACCCCACTCCGTATAACTCCGA
TGCAGCTCTCGATGCTATCACTCAGACCAACGATTATGGAAGCGTAAATACACATGGTATCCTCTCTACT
TACCCGCCACCGGCTACGCACCTTAATGAAGCTTCCGTCGCTCTCGCTCCCGGTGGCGCCCCCCCCCGAC
CGCCTCCTCCGTATGTTGACAGCACGACCAATCACCCGCCGTACCACTCGAATCTGGTTCCAATGGCGAA
CTTTGGTTACTCGACCGTTGATTACGATGCCATGGTTGACGATTTGGCTAGCATTGAATACACGGACGCT
GTGGATGTCGACCCACAGTTTATGACCAATCTGGGATTCGTTCCTGGATGTAACTTCTCCGACATTAATA
CATACAAAAAGAAGAAATGATGACGTCTATCGATACCGTCGACTAAAGCCAAATAGAAAATTATTCAGTT
CCTGGCTTAAGTTTTTAAAAGTGATATTATTTATTTGGTTGTAACCAACCAAAAGAATGTAAATAACTAA
TACATAATTATGTTAGTTTTAAGTTAGCAACAAATTGATTTTAGCTATATTAGCTACTTGGTTAATAAAT
AGAATATATTTATTTAAAGATAATTGCGTTTTTATTGTCAGGGAGTGAGTTTGCTTAAAAACTCGTTTAG
ATCCGCGGCCGCAGCTTGATATCGAATTCCTGCAGCCCGGGGGATCCACTAGTTCTAGAGCGGCCCCCCG
TTATTCTCTATTCGTTTTGTGACTCTCCCTCTCTGTACTATTGCTCTCTCACTCTGTCGCACAGTAAACG
GCACACTATTCTCGTTGCTTCGAGAGAGCGCGCCTCGAATGTTCGCGAAAAGAGCGCCGGAGTATAAATA
GAGGCGCTTCGTCGACGGAGCGTCAATTCAATTCAAACAAGCAAAGTGAACACATCGCGAAGCGTAAGCT
GAGCAAACAAACAAGCGCAGCTGAACAAGCTAAACAATCTGCAATAAAGTGCAAGTTAAAGTGAATCAAT
TAAAAGTAACCAACAACCAAGTAATTAAACTAAAAACTGCAACTACTGAAATCAACCAAGAAGTCATTAT
TGAAGACAAGAAGAGAACTCTGAATAGGTCGATAGCGTCAATGTCCGCCTTCAGTTGCACTTTGTCAGCG
GTTTCGTGACGAAGCTCCAAGCGGTTTACGCCATCAATTAAACACAAAGTGCTGTGCCAAAACTCCTCTC
GCTTCTTATTTTTGTTTGTTTTTTGAGTGATTGGGGTGGTGATTGGTTTTGGGTGGGTAAGCAGGGGAAA
GTGTGAAAAATCCCGGCAATGGGCCAAGAGGATCAGGAGCTATTAATTCGCGGAGGCAGCAAACACCCAT
CTGCCGAGCATCTGAACAATGTGAGTAGTACATGTGCATACATCTTAAGTTCACTTGATCTATAGGAACT
GCGATTGCAACATCAAATTGTCTGCGGCGTGAGAACTGCGACCCACAAAAATCCCAAACCGCAATCGCAC
AAACAAATAGTGACACGAAACAGATTATTCTGGTAGCTGTGCTCGCTATATAAGACAATTTTTAAGATCA
TATCATGATCAAGACATCTAAAGGCATTCATTTTCGACTACATTCTTTTTTACAAAAAATATAACAACCA
GATATTTTAAGCTTCGACTCTAGCTAGATGCACAAAAAATAAATAAAAGTATAAACCTACTTCGTAGGAT
ACTTCGTTTTGTTCGGGGTTAGATGAGCATAACGCTTGTAGTTGATATTTGAGATCCCCTATCATTGCAG
GGTGACAGCGGACGCTTCGCAGAGCTGCATTAACCAGGGCTTCGGGCAGGCCAAAAACTACGGCACGCTC
CTGCCACCCAGTCCGCCGGAGGACTCCGGTTCAGGGAGCGGCCAACTAGCCGAGAACCTCACCTATGCCT
GGCACAATATGGACATCTTTGGGGCGGTCAATCAGCCGGGCTCCGGATGGCGGCAGCTGGTCAACCGGAC
ACGCGGACTATTCTGCAACGAGCGACACATACCGGCGCCCAGGAAACATTTGCTCAAGAACGGTGAGTTT
CTATTCGCAGTCGGCTGATCTGTGTGAAATCTTAATAAAGGGTCCAATTACCAATTTGAAACTCAGTTTG
CGGCGTGGCCTATCCGGGCGAACTTTTGGCCGTGATGGGCAGTTCCGGTGCCGGAAAGACGACCCTGCTG
AATGCCCTTGCCTTTCGATCGCCGCAGGGCATCCAAGTATCGCCATCCGGGATGCGACTGCTCAATGGCC
AACCTGTGGACGCCAAGGAGATGCAGGCCAGGTGCGCCTATGTCCAGCAGGATGACCTCTTTATCGGCTC
CCTAACGGCCAGGGAACACCTGATTTTCCAGGCCATGGTGCGGATGCCACGACATCTGACCTATCGGCAG
CGAGTGGCCCGCGTGGATCAGGTGATCCAGGAGCTTTCGCTCAGCAAATGTCAGCACACGATCATCGGTG
TGCCCGGCAGGGTGAAAGGTCTGTCCGGCGGAGAAAGGAAGCGTCTGGCATTCGCCTCCGAGGCACTAAC
CGATCCGCCGCTTCTGATCTGCGATGAGCCCACCTCCGGACTGGACTCATTTACCGCCCACAGCGTCGTC
CAGGTGCTGAAGAAGCTGTCGCAGAAGGGCAAGACCGTCATCCTGACCATTCATCAGCCGTCTTCCGAGC
TGTTTGAGCTCTTTGACAAGATCCTTCTGATGGCCGAGGGCAGGGTAGCTTTCTTGGGCACTCCCAGCGA
AGCCGTCGACTTCTTTTCCTAGTGAGTTCGATGTGTTTATTAAGGGTATCTAGCATTACATTACATCTCA
ACTCCTATCCAGCGTGGGTGCCCAGTGTCCTACCAACTACAATCCGGCGGACTTTTACGTACAGGTGTTG
GCCGTTGTGCCCGGACGGGAGATCGAGTCCCGTGATCGGATCGCCAAGATATGCGACAATTTTGCTATTA
GCAAAGTAGCCCGGGATATGGAGCAGTTGTTGGCCACCAAAAATTTGGAGAAGCCACTGGAGCAGCCGGA
GAATGGGTACACCTACAAGGCCACCTGGTTCATGCAGTTCCGGGCGGTCCTGTGGCGATCCTGGCTGTCG
GTGCTCAAGGAACCACTCCTCGTAAAAGTGCGACTTATTCAGACAACGGTGAGTGGTTCCAGTGGAAACA
AATGATATAACGCTTACAATTCTTGGAAACAAATTCGCTAGATTTTAGTTAGAATTGCCTGATTCCACAC
CCTTCTTAGTTTTTTTCAATGAGATGTATAGTTTATAGTTTTGCAGAAAATAAATAAATTTCATTTAACT
CGCGAACATGTTGAAGATATGAATATTAATGAGATGCGAGTAACATTTTAATTTGCAGATGGTTGCCATC
TTGATTGGCCTCATCTTTTTGGGCCAACAACTCACGCAAGTGGGCGTGATGAATATCAACGGAGCCATCT
TCCTCTTCCTGACCAACATGACCTTTCAAAACGTCTTTGCCACGATAAATGTAAGTCTTGTTTAGAATAC
ATTTGCATATTAATAATTTACTAACTTTCTAATGAATCGATTCGATTTAGGTGTTCACCTCAGAGCTGCC
AGTTTTTATGAGGGAGGCCCGAAGTCGACTTTATCGCTGTGACACATACTTTCTGGGCAAAACGATTGCC
GAATTACCGCTTTTTCTCACAGTGCCACTGGTCTTCACGGCGATTGCCTATCCGATGATCGGACTGCGGG
CCGGAGTGCTGCACTTCTTCAACTGCCTGGCGCTGGTCACTCTGGTGGCCAATGTGTCAACGTCCTTCGG
ATATCTAATATCCTGCGCCAGCTCCTCGACCTCGATGGCGCTGTCTGTGGGTCCGCCGGTTATCATACCA
TTCCTGCTCTTTGGCGGCTTCTTCTTGAACTCGGGCTCGGTGCCAGTATACCTCAAATGGTTGTCGTACC
TCTCATGGTTCCGTTACGCCAACGAGGGTCTGCTGATTAACCAATGGGCGGACGTGGAGCCGGGCGAAAT
TAGCTGCACATCGTCGAACACCACGTGCCCCAGTTCGGGCAAGGTCATCCTGGAGACGCTTAACTTCTCC
GCCGCCGATCTGCCGCTGGACTACGTGGGTCTGGCCATTCTCATCGTGAGCTTCCGGGTGCTCGCATATC
TGGCTCTAAGACTTCGGGCCCGACGCAAGGAGTAGCCGACATATATCCGAAATAACTGCTTGTTTTTTTT
TTTACCATTATTACCATCGTGTTTACTGTTTATTGCCCCCTCAAAAAGCTAATGTAATTATATTTGTGCC
AATAAAAACAAGATATGACCTATAGAATACAAGTATTTCCCCTTCGAACATCCCCACAAGTAGACTTTGG
ATTTGTCTTCTAACCAAAAGACTTACACACCTGCATACCTTACATCAAAAACTCGTTTATCGCTACATAA
AACACCGGGATATATTTTTTATATACATACTTTTCAAATCGCGCGCCCTCTTCATAATTCACCTCCACCA
CACCACGTTTCGTAGTTGCTCTTTCGCTGTCTCCCACCCGCTCTCCGCAACACATTCACCTTTTGTTCGA
CGACCTTGGAGCGACTGTCGTTAGTTCCGCGCGATTCGGTTCGCTCAAATGGTTCCGAGTGGTTCATTTC
GTCTCAATAGAAATTAGTAATAAATATTTGTATGTACAATTTATTTGCTCCAATATATTTGTATATATTT
CCCTCACAGCTATATTTATTCTAATTTAATATTATGACTTTTTAAGGTAATTTTTTGTGACCTGTTCGGA
GTGATTAGCGTTACAATTTGAACTGAAAGTGACATCCAGTGTTTGTTCCTTGTGTAGATGCATCTCAAAA
AAATGGTGGGCATAATAGTGTTGTTTATATATATCAAAAATAACAACTATAATAATAAGAATACATTTAA
TTTAGAAAATGCTTGGATTTCACTGGAACTAGTTCTCTCTCTCTCTCTCTTATCTATCGCTACTTGGTTG
GCGCGCTCTCGCGCTCTCTTTGTGTGCGTGTGGGCAGTGTGTTTTTTGTTGTTTTGCGCTTTATGTGTTG
TATTTTGTGTGTTTGGCCGAAGTATTTAAAACAAAAGTGCAGCGGAAATAGTTAATAACAAAATATTAGT
CGACNNNNNNNNNNNNNNNNNNNNNNNNNNNNNNNNNNNNNNNNNNNNNNNNNNNNNNNNNNNNNNNNNN
NNNNNNNNNNNNNNNNNNNNNNNNNNNNNNNNNNNNNNNNNNNNNNNNNNNNNNNNNNNNNNNNNNNNNN
NNNNNNNNNNNNNNNNNNNNNNNNNNNNNNNNNNNNNNNNNNNNNNNNNNNNNNNNNNNNNNNNNNNNNN
NNNNGAATTAGCTTGGCTGCAGGTCGACCTCGAGGGGCCGCCACCGCGGTGGAGCTCCAATTCGCCCTAT
AGTGAGTCGTATTACGCGCGCTCACTGGCCGTCGTTTTACAACGTCGTGACTGGGAAAACCCTGGCGTTA
CCCAACTTAATCGCCTTGCAGCACATCCCCCTTTCGCCAGCTGGCGTAATAGCGAAGAGGCCCGCACCGA
TCGCCCTTCCCAACAGTTGCGCAGCCTGAATGGCGAATGGAAATTGTAAGCGTTAATATTTTGTTAAAAT
TCGCGTTAAATTTTTGTTAAATCAGCTCATTTTTTAACCAATAGGCCGAAATCGGCAAAATCCCTTATAA
ATCAAAAGAATAGACCGAGATAGGGT
[37 nt withheld, positions 6537-6573]
AAAGAACGTGGACTCCAACGTCAAAGG
[49 nt withheld, positions 6601-6649]
T
[91 nt withheld, positions 6651-6741]
G
[124 nt withheld, positions 6743-6866]
CAGGTGGCACTTTTCGGGGAAATGTGCGCGGAACCCCTATTTGTTTATTTTTCTAAATACATTCAAATAT
GTATCCGCTCATGAGACAATAACCCTGATAAATGCTTCAATAATATTGAAAAAGGAAGAGTATGAGTATT
CAACATTTCCGTGTCGCCCTTATTCCCTTTTTTGCGGCATTTTGCCTTCCTGTTTTTGCTCACCCAGAAA
CGCTGGTGAAAGTAAAAGATGCTGAAGATCAGTTGGGTGCACGAGTGGGTTACATCGAACTGGATCTCAA
CAGCGGTAAGATCCTTGAGAGTTTTCGCCCCGAAGAACGTTTTCCAATGATGAGCACTTTTAAAGTTCTG
CTATGTGGCGCGGTATTATCCCGTATTGACGCCGGGCAAGAGCAACTCGGTCGCCGCATACACTATTCTC
AGAATGACTTGGTTGAGTACTCACCAGTCACAGAAAAGCATCTTACGGATGGCATGACAGTAAGAGAATT
ATGCAGTGCTGCCATAACCATGAGTGATAACACTGCGGCCAACTTACTTCTGACAACGATCGGAGGACCG
AAGGAGCTAACCGCTTTTTTGCACAACATGGGGGATCATGTAACTCGCCTTGATCGTTGGGAACCGGAGC
TGAATGAAGCCATACCAAACGACGAGCGTGACACCACGATGCCTGTAGCAATGGCAACAACGTTGCGCAA
ACTATTAACTGGCGAACTACTTACTCTAGCTTCCCGGCAACAATTAATAGACTGGATGGAGGCGGATAAA
GTTGCAGGACCACTTCTGCGCTCGGCCCTTCCGGCTGGCTGGTTTATTGCTGATAAATCTGGAGCCGGTG
AGCGTGGGTCTCGCGGTATCATTGCAGCACTGGGGCCAGATGGTAAGCCCTCCCGTATCGTAGTTATCTA
CACGACGGGGAGTCAGGCAACTATGGATGAACGAAATAGACAGATCGCTGAGATAGGTGCCTCACTGATT
AAGCATTGGTAACTGTCAGACCAAGTTTACTCATATATACTTTAGATTGATTTAAAACTTCATTTTTAAT
TTAAAAGGATCTAGGTGAAGATCCTTTTTGATAATCTCATGACCAAAATCCCTTAACGTGAGTTTTCGTT
CCACTGAGCGTCAGACCCCGTAGAAAAGATCAAAGGATCTTCTTGAGATCCTTTTTTTCTGCGCGTAATC
TGCTGCTTGCAAACAAAAAAACCACCGCTACCAGCGGTGGTTTGTTTGCCGGATCAAGAGCTACCAACTC
TTTTTCCGAAGGTAACTGGCTTCAGCAGAGCGCAGATACCAAATACTGTCCTTCTAGTGTAGCCGTAGTT
AGGCCACCACTTCAAGAACTCTGTAGCACCGCCTACATACCTCGCTCTGCTAATCCTGTTACCAGTGGCT
GCTGCCAGTGGCGATAAGTCGTGTCTTACCGGGTTGGACTCAAGACGATAGTTACCGGATAAGGCGCAGC
GGTCGGGCTGAACGGGGGGTTCGTGCACACAGCCCAGCTTGGAGCGAACGACCTACACCGAACTGAGATA
CCTACAGCGTGAGCTATGAGAAAGCGCCACGCTTCCCGAAGGGAGAAAGGCGGACAGGTATCCGGTAAGC
GGCAGGGTCGGAACAGGAGAGCGCACGAGGGAGCTTCCAGGGGGAAACGCCTGGTATCTTTATAGTCCTG
TCGGGTTTCGCCACCTCTGACTTGAGCGTCGATTTTTGTGATGCTCGTCAGGGGGGCGGAGCCTATGGAA
AAACGCCAGCAACGCGGCCTTTTTACGGTTCCTGGCCTTTTGCTGGCCTTTTGCTCACATGTTCTTTCCT
GCGTTATCCCCTGATTCTGTGGATAACCGTATTACCGCCTTTGAGTGAGCTGATACCGCTCGCCGCAGCC
GAACGACCGAGCGCAGCGAGTCAGTGAGCGAGGAAGCGGAAGAGCGCCCAATACGCAAACCGCCTCTCCC
CGCGCGTTGGCCGATTCATTAATGCAGCTGGCACGACAGGTTTCCCGACTGGAAAGCGGGCAGTGAGCGC
AACGCAATTAATGTGAGTTAGCTCACTCATTAGGCACCCCAGGCTTTACACTTTATGCTTCCGGCTCGTA
TGTTGTGTGGAATTGTGAGCGGATAACAATTTCACACAGGAAACAGCTATGACCATGATTACGCCAAGCG
CGCAATTAACCCTCACTAAAGGGAACAAAAGCTGGGTACCCGCCCGGGATCAGATCCGCGGCCGGCCGCG
CATAGGCCACTAGTGGATCTGGATCCTCTAGCTAGAGCTTTGCGTACTCGCAAATTATTAAAAATAAAAC
TTTAAAAATAATTTCGTCTAATTAATATTATGAGTTAATTCAAACCCCACGGACATGCTAAGGGTTAATC
AACAATCATATCGCTGTCTCACTCAGACTCAATACGACACTCAGAATACTATTCCTTTCACTCGCACTTA
TTGCAAGCATACGTTAAGTGGATGTCTCTTGCCGACGGGACCACCTTATGTTATTTCATCATGGTCTGGC
CATTCTCATCGTGAGCTTCCGGGTGCTCGCATATCTGGCTCTAAGACTTCGGGCCCGACGCAAGGAGTAG
CCGACATATATCCGAAATAACTGCTTGTTTTTTTTTTTACCATTATTACCATCGTGTTTACTGTTTATTG
CCCCCTCAAAAAGCTAATGTAATTATATTTGTGCCAATAAAAACAAGATATGACCTATAGAATACAAGTA
TTTCCCCTTCGAACATCCCCACAAGTAGACTTTGGATTTGTCTTCTAACCAAAAGACTTACACACCTGCA
TACCTTACATCAAAAACTCGTTTATCGCTACATAAAACACCGGGATATATTTTTTATATACATACTTTTC
AAATCGCGCGCCCTCTTCATAATTCACCTCCACCACACCACGTTTCGTAGTTGCTCTTTCGCTGTCTCCC
ACCCGCTCTCCGCAACACATTCACCTTTTGTTCGACGACCTTGGAGCGACTGTCGTTAGTTCCGCGCGAT
TCGGTGCGGTATTTCACACCGCATATGGTGCACTCTCAGTACAATCTGCTCTGATGCCGCATAGTTAAGC
CAGCCCCGACACCCGCCAACACCCGCTGACGCGCCCTGACGGGCTTGTCTGCTCCCGGCATCCGCTTACA
GACAAGCTGTGACCGTCTCCGGGAGCTGCATGTGTCAGAGGTTTTCACCGTCATCACCGAAACGCGCGAG
ACGAAAGGGCCTCGTGATACGCCTATTTTTATAGGTTAATGTCATGATAATAATGGTTTCTTAGACGTCA
GGTGGCACTTTTCGGGGAAATGTGCGCGGAACCCCTATTTGTTTATTTTTCTAAATACATTCAAATATGT
ATCCGCTCATGAGACAATAACCCTGATAAATGCTTCAATAATATTGAAAAAGGAAGAGTATGAGTATTCA
ACATTTCCGTGTCGCCCTTATTCCCTTTTTTGCGGCATTTTGCCTTCCTGTTTTTGCTCACCCAGAAACG
CTGGTGAAAGTAAAAGATGCTGAAGATCAGTTGGGTGCACGAGTGGGTTACATCGAACTGGATCTCAACA
GCGGTAAGATCCTTGAGAGTTTTCGCCCCGAAGAACGTTTTCCAATGATGAGCACTTTTAAAGTTCTGCT
ATGTGGCGCGGTATTATCCCGTGTTGACGCCGGGCAAGAGCAACTCGGTCGCCGCATACACTATTCTCAG
AATGACTTGGTTGAGTACTCACCAGTCACAGAAAAGCATCTTACGGATGGCATGACAGTAAGAGAATTAT
GCAGTGCTGCCATAACCATGAGTGATAACACTGCGGCCAACTTACTTCTGACAACGATCGGAGGACCGAA
GGAGCTAACCGCTTTTTTGCACAACATGGGGGATCATGTAACTCGCCTTGATCGTTGGGAACCGGAGCTG
AATGAAGCCATACCAAACGACGAGCGTGACACCACGATGCCTGTAGCAATGGCAACAACGTTGCGCAAAC
TATTAACTGGCGAACTACTTACTCTAGCTTCCCGGCAACAATTAATAGACTGGATGGAGGCGGATAAAGT
TGCAGGACCACTTCTGCGCTCGGCCCTTCCGGCTGGCTGGTTTATTGCTGATAAATCTGGAGCCGGTGAG
CGTGGGTCTCGCGGTATCATTGCAGCACTGGGGCCAGATGGTAAGCCCTCCCGTATCGTAGTTATCTACA
CGACGGGGAGTCAGGCAACTATGGATGAACGAAATAGACAGATCGCTGAGATAGGTGCCTCACTGATTAA
GCATTGGTAACTGTCAGACCAAGTTTACTCATATATACTTTAGATTGATTTAAAACTTCATTTTTAATTT
AAAAGGATCTAGGTGAAGATCCTTTTTGATAATCTCATGACCAAAATCCCTTAACGTGAGTTTTCGTTCC
ACTGAGCGTCAGACCCCGTAGAAAAGATCAAAGGATCTTCTTGAGATCCTTTTTTTCTGCGCGTAATCTG
CTGCTTGCAAACAAAAAAACCACCGCTACCAGCGGTGGTTTGTTTGCCGGATCAAGAGCTACCAACTCTT
TTTCCGAAGGTAACTGGCTTCAGCAGAGCGCAGATACCAAATACTGTCCTTCTAGTGTAGCCGTAGTTAG
GCCACCACTTCAAGAACTCTGTAGCACCGCCTACATACCTCGCTCTGCTAATCCTGTTACCAGTGGCTGC
TGCCAGTGGCGATAAGTCGTGTCTTACCGGGTTGGACTCAAGACGATAGTTACCGGATAAGGCGCAGCGG
TCGGGCTGAACGGGGGGTTCGTGCACACAGCCCAGCTTGGAGCGAACGACCTACACCGAACTGAGATACC
TACAGCGTGAGCATTGAGAAAGCGCCACGCTTCCCGAAGGGAGAAAGGCGGACAGGTATCCGGTAAGCGG
CAGGGTCGGAACAGGAGAGCGCACGAGGGAGCTTCCAGGGGGAAACGCCTGGTATCTTTATAGTCCTGTC
GGGTTTCGCCACCTCTGACTTGAGCGTCGATTTTTGTGATGCTCGTCAGGGGGGCGGAGCCTATGGAAAA
ACGCCTTCTTCTTGAACTCGGGCTCGGTGCCAGTATACCTCAAATGGTTGTCGTACCTCTCATGGTTCCG
TTACGCCAACGAGGGTCTGCTGATTAACCAATGGGCGGACGTGGAGCCGGGCGAAATTAGCTGCACATCG
TCGAACACCACGTGCCCCAGTTCGGGCAAGGTCATCCTGGAGACGCTTAACTTCTCCGCCGCCGATCTGC
CGCTGGACTACGTGGGTCTGGCC
Features (pLannotate 1.2.2; 23 found; start..end, strand, type, name):
      1..140     +  misc_feature   P element 5' end (fragment): No description available
   1483..1535    -  misc_feature   MCS (fragment): pBluescript multiple cloning site
   1923..5772    +  gene           mini-white (fragment): white; This modified version of the white gene lacks part of the first intron.
   6196..6217    -  misc_feature   MCS (fragment): pBluescript multiple cloning site
   6226..6244    -  promoter       T7 promoter: promoter for bacteriophage T7 RNA polymerase
   6252..6407    +  CDS            lacZα (fragment): LacZα fragment of β-galactosidase; lacZ fragment
   6438..6866    -  rep_origin     f1 ori (sequence partly withheld): f1 bacteriophage origin of replication; arrow indicates direction of (+) strand synthesis
   6893..6997    +  promoter       AmpR promoter: bla
   6998..7858    +  CDS            AmpR: β-lactamase; bla; confers resistance to ampicillin, carbenicillin, and related antibiotics
   8029..8617    +  rep_origin     ori: high-copy-number ColE1/pMB1/pBR322/pUC origin of replication
   8800..8892    +  CDS            lacI (fragment): lac repressor; lacI; The lac repressor binds to the lac operator to inhibit transcription in E. coli. This inhibition can be relieved by adding lactose or isopropyl-β-D-thiogalactopyranoside (IPTG).
   8905..8926    +  protein_bind   CAP binding site: CAP binding activates transcription in the presence of cAMP. E. coli catabolite activator protein
   8941..8971    +  promoter       lac promoter: promoter for the E. coli lac operon
   8975..8997    +  protein_bind   lac operator (fragment): The lac repressor binds to the lac operator to inhibit transcription in E. coli. This inhibition can be relieved by adding lactose or isopropyl-β-D-thiogalactopyranoside (IPTG). lac repressor encoded by lacI
   9040..9058    +  promoter       T3 promoter: promoter for bacteriophage T3 RNA polymerase
   9147..9379    +  misc_feature   P element 3' end: P element 3' end
   9379..9881    +  gene           mini-white (fragment): white; This modified version of the white gene lacks part of the first intron.
   9880..9949    -  misc_feature   bom (fragment): basis of mobility region from pBR322
  10051..10086   -  CDS            rop (fragment): Rop protein, which maintains plasmids at low copy number; rop
  10181..10285   +  promoter       AmpR promoter: bla
  10286..11146   +  CDS            AmpR: β-lactamase; bla; confers resistance to ampicillin, carbenicillin, and related antibiotics
  11317..11905   +  rep_origin     ori: high-copy-number ColE1/pMB1/pBR322/pUC origin of replication
  11911..12139   +  CDS            mini-white (fragment): Drosophila white gene eye color pigment; white; This is a modified version of the white gene lacking part of the first intron.
