[The description below was written by a language model from this plasmid's Addgene catalogue record and pLannotate feature annotations shown in this document.]
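Description:
pQF2wWB is a P-element-based enhancer trap vector for Drosophila, built on the pGAWB backbone and described as the QF2w counterpart of that classic GAL4 enhancer trap plasmid. Its payload is QF2w, a synthetic 1,062 bp coding sequence for a variant of the QF transcriptional activator used in the Q-system binary expression system. In an enhancer trap design, the activator gene sits near one end of the transposon. After P-element-mediated insertion into the fly genome, its expression comes under the influence of nearby genomic enhancers. The resulting lines express QF2w in patterns that reflect the insertion site, and they can drive reporters or effectors placed under QF-responsive (QUAS) control. The record does not name the promoter upstream of QF2w, and the automated annotation does not label the QF2w coding sequence itself. It presumably lies in the unannotated stretch between the P element 5' end and the mini-white gene, but the table does not confirm this.

The feature table for the 12,139 nt depositor sequence shows P element 5' and 3' ends flanking a mini-white gene, which provides the w+ eye-colour marker used to identify transformant flies. Between the P-element ends there is also a pBluescript-type segment with an ampicillin resistance gene, a ColE1/pUC origin, an f1 origin, lacZα and lac regulatory remnants, and T7 and T3 promoters. Carrying these bacterial sequences inside the transposon would be consistent with plasmid rescue of genomic DNA flanking an insertion, as in pGAWB. A second AmpR gene and ColE1-type origin, together with bom and rop fragments, lie outside the transposon and form the plasmid's own backbone. Propagation in E. coli relies on ampicillin selection. Several short hits labelled mini-white elsewhere in the plasmid are fragmentary annotations and their significance is not clear from the record.
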