Addgene plasmid #61313: pQF2wWB
Purpose: Enhancer trap version of QF2w, analogous to pGAWB
Depositing lab: Christopher Potter. Depositing organization: Johns Hopkins University and School of Medicine. Publication: Improved and expanded Q-system reagents for genetic manipulations. Riabinina O, Luginbuhl D, Marr E, Liu S, Wu MN, Luo L, Potter CJ. Nat Methods. 2015 Jan 12. doi: 10.1038/nmeth.3250. PubMed 25581800.
Backbone
  Vector backbone: pGAWB
  Vector type: Insect Expression
  Selectable markers: w+ in Drosophila
Growth in bacteria
  Bacterial resistance: Ampicillin, 100 μg/mL
  Growth temperature: 37°C
  Growth strain: DH5alpha
  Copy number: Unknown
Gene/Insert
  Gene/Insert name: QF2w
  Species: Synthetic
  Insert size (bp): 1062
Terms and licenses: Academic/Nonprofit Terms; Industry Terms: Not Available to Industry
Depositor comments: Please see this additional reference https://www.ncbi.nlm.nih.gov/pubmed/20434990 for more information on the Q-system.
How to cite: pQF2wWB was a gift from Christopher Potter (Addgene plasmid # 61313 ; http://n2t.net/addgene:61313 ; RRID:Addgene_61313)
