>Addgene plasmid #61313 | pQF2wWB | addgene partial sequence | sequence record 102178 | pXN-FBLWLF-5 5'-CAGTGCACGTTTGCTTGTTGA-3'
AACATTAACCCTTACGTGCGGCCGCCAACATGCCACCCAAGCGCAAAACGCTTAACGCTGCGGCTGAGGC
TAACGCTCATGCCGACGGACACGCCGACGGAAACGCCGACGGACACGTGGCCAATACGGCCGCGTCCTCG
AATAATGCGAGGTTCGCTGATCTCACTAACATCGATACTCCGGGTCTGGGACCCACAACTACGACCCTGC
TCGTGGAACCAGCACGCTCAAAGCGTCAACGAGTGTCCCGCGCATGCGACCAGTGCCGTGCAGCCCGAGA
GAAATGCGACGGAATACAGCCTGCGTGTTTCCCGTGCGTTTCCCAGGGAAGGTCCTGCACTTATCAGGCT
TCGCCGAAAAAGAGGGGAGTTCAAACCGGTTATATTCGTACGCTGGAGCTCGCCCTCGCCTGGATGTTTG
AAAATGTCGCGCGTTCCGAAGATGCCTTGCATAACCTCCTCGTCCGTGACGCCGGACAAGGATCAGCTCT
GCTCGTTGGTAAAGATTCGCCGGCTGCCGAGCGACTCCATGCCCGTTGGGCTACTAGCCGTGTCAATAAG
AGCATTACCCGCCTCCTCCGTCAGTTGGAGCTCCCTCCTACCGCCACGGCTACGGCCTCGATAATGCCGC
ACGTGATGGAGCAGCCTCTCAGTACCAGCATTAACCCCGTCAACGACCGCTTCAACGGTATTCCCAACCC
CACTCCGTATAACTCCGATGCAGCTCTCGATGCTATCACTCA
