>Addgene plasmid #61313 | pQF2wWB | addgene partial sequence | sequence record 102271 | hsp70REV-SEQ 5'-GCAAACTCACTCCCTGACA-3'
TAATATATTCTATTTATTAACCAAGTAGCTAATATAGCTAAAATCAATTTGTTGCTAACTTAAAACTAAC
ATAATTATGTATTAGTTATTTACATTCTTTTGGTTGGTTACAACCAAATAAATAATATCACTTTTAAAAA
CTTAAGCCAGGAACTGAATAATTTTCTATTTGGCTTTAGTCGACGGTATCGATAGACGTCATCATTTCTT
CTTTTTGTATGTATTAATGTCGGAGAAGTTACATCCAGGAACGAATCCCAGATTGGTCATAAACTGTGGG
TCGACATCCACAGCGTCCGTGTATTCAATGCTAGCCAAATCGTCAACCATGGCATCGTAATCAACGGTCG
AGTAACCAAAGTTCGCCATTGGAACCAGATTCGAGTGGTACGGCGGGTGATTGGTCGTGCTGTCAACATA
CGGAGGAGGCGGTCGGGGGGGGGCGCCACCGGGAGCGAGAGCGACGGAAGCTTCATTAAGGTGCGTAGCC
GGTGGCGGGTAAGTAGAGAGGATACCATGTGTATTTACGCTTCCATAATCGTTGGTCTGAGTGATAGCAT
CGAGAGCTGCATCGGAGTTATACGGAGTGGGGTTGGGAATACCGTTGAAGCGGTCGTTGACGGGGTTAAT
GCTGGTACTGAGAGGCTGCTCCATCACGTGCGGCATTATCGAGGCCGTAGCCGTGGCGGTAGGAGGGAGC
TCCAACTGACGGAGGAGGCGGGTAATGCTCTTATTGACACGGCTAGTAGCCCAACGGGCATGGAGTCGCT
CGGCAGCCGGCGAATCTTTACCAACGAGCAGAGCTGATCCTTGTCCGGCGTC
